>Addgene plasmid #127370 | R4pGWB601_UBQ10p-miniTurbo-YFP-NLS | addgene full sequence | sequence record 246351 | Addgene NGS Result
AACACTGATAGTTTAAACTGAAGGCGGGAAACGACAATCTGATCCAAGCTCAAGCTGCTCTAGCATTCGC
CATTCAGGCTGCGCAACTGTTGGGAAGGGCGATCGGTGCGGGCCTCTTCGCTATTACGCCAGCTGGCGAA
AGGGGGATGTGCTGCAAGGCGATTAAGTTGGGTAACGCCAGGGTTTTCCCAGTCACGACGTTGTAAAACG
ACGGCCAGTGCCAAGCTTGTGGATCCCCCATCACAACTTTGTATAGAAAAGTTGGCTCCGAATTCGCCCT
TAGTCTAGCTCAACAGAGCTTTTAACCCAAATTGGTACAATAGAATACAACTTTAGATCATAATTCTCAA
AAGAAAGAGATTCCTTAGCTATTCTATCTGCCACTCCATTTCCTTCTCGGCTTGTATGCACAAGCATAAA
ATCCTCAAACTTGCTAAGTAGATACTTTATGTCTTGGATAATTGGATTGAGACTTGACAAGCATAACTTT
CATGTAACCAAAGACACAAGTTGCTGAGAATCCACCTCAAAAATGATCTTCCTATAATTGAATCGGGATA
ATGACAGCACAGCCCATCTAAGAGCCTCCACTTCTACTTCCAGCACGCTTCTTACTTTTACCACAGCTCT
TGCACCTAACCATAACACCTTCCCTGTATGATCGCGAAGCACCCACCCTAAGCCACATTTTAATCCTTCT
GTTGGCCATGCCCCATCAAAGTTGCACTTAACCCAAGATTGTGGTGGAGCTTCCCATGTTTCTCGTCTGT
CCCGACGGTGTTGTGGTTGGTGCTTTCCTTACATTCTGAGCCTCTTTCCTTCTAATCCACTCATCTGCAT
CTTCTTGTGTCCTTACTAATACCTCATTGGTTCCAAATTCCCTCCCTTTAAGCACCAGCTCGTTTCTGTT
CTTCCACAGCCTCCCAAGTATCCAAGGGACTAAAGCCTCCACATTCTTCAGATCAGGATATTCTTGTTTA
AGATGTTGAACTCTATGGAGGTTTGTATGAACTGATGATCTAGGACCGGATAAGTTCCCTTCTTCATAGC
GAACTTATTCAAAGAATGTTTTGTGTATCATTCTTGTTACATTGTTATTAATGAAAAAATATTATTGGTC
ATTGGACTGAACACGAGTGTTAAATATGGACCAGGCCCCAAATAAGATCCATTGATATATGAATTAAATA
ACAAGAATAAATCGAGTCACCAAACCACTTGCCTTTTTTAACGAGACTTGTTCACCAACTTGATACAAAA
GTCATTATCCTATGCAAATCAATAATCATACAAAAATATCCAATAACACTAAAAAATTAAAAGAAATGGA
TAATTTCACAATATGTTATACGATAAAGAAGTTACTTTTCCAAGAAATTCACTGATTTTATAAGCCCACT
TGCATTAGATAAATGGCAAAAAAAAACAAAAAGGAAAAGAAATAAAGCACGAAGAATTCTAGAAAATACG
AAATACGCTTCAATGCAGTGGGACCCACGGTTCAATTATTGCCAATTTTCAGCTCCACCGTATATTTAAA
AAATAAAACGATAATGCTAAAAAAATATAAATCGTAACGATCGTTAAATCTCAACGGCTGGATCTTATGA
CGACCGTTAGAAATTGTGGTTGTCGACGAGTCAGTAATAAACGGCGTCAAAGTGGTTGCAGCCGGCACAC
ACGAGTCGTGTTTATCAACTCAAAGCACAAATACTTTTCCTCAACCTAAAAATAAGGCAATTAGCCAAAA
ACAACTTTGCGTGTAAACAACGCTCAATACACGTGTCATTTTATTATTAGCTATTGCTTCACCGCCTTAG
CTTTCTCGTGACCTAGTCGTCCTCGTCTTTTCTTCTTCTTCTTCTATAAAACAATACCCAAAGAGCTCTT
CTTCTTCACAATTCAGATTTCAATTTCTCAAAATCTTAAAAACTTTCTCTCAATTCTCTCTACCGTGATC
AAGGTAAATTTCTGTGTTCCTTATTCTCTCAAAATCTTCGATTTTGTTTTCGTTCGATCCCAATTTCGTA
TATGTTCTTTGGTTTAGATTCTGTTAATCTTAGATCGAAGACGATTTTCTGGGTTTGATCGTTAGATATC
ATCTTAATTCTCGATTAGGGTTTCATAGATATCATCCGATTTGTTCAAATAATTTGAGTTTTGTCGAATA
ATTACTCTTCGATTTGTGATTTCTATCTAGATCTGGTGTTAGTTTCTAGTTTGTGCGATCGAATTTGTCG
ATTAATCTGAGTTTTTCTGATTAACAGAAGGGCGAATTCGACCCAAGTTTGTACAAAAAAGCAGGCTCCG
CGGCCGCATGGGCAAGCCCATCCCCAACCCCCTGCTGGGCCTGGACAGCACCGCTAGCATCCCGCTGCTG
AACGCTAAACAGATTCTGGGACAGCTGGACGGCGGGAGCGTGGCAGTCCTGCCTGTGGTCGACTCCACCA
ATCAGTACCTGCTGGATCGAATCGGCGAGCTGAAGAGTGGGGATGCTTGCATTGCAGAATATCAGCAGGC
AGGGAGAGGAAGCAGAGGGAGGAAATGGTTCTCTCCTTTTGGAGCTAACCTGTACCTGAGTATGTTTTGG
CGCCTGAAGCGGGGACCAGCAGCAATCGGCCTGGGCCCGGTCATCGGAATTGTCATGGCAGAAGCGCTGC
GAAAGCTGGGAGCAGACAAGGTGCGAGTCAAATGGCCCAATGACCTGTATCTGCAGGATAGAAAGCTGGC
AGGCATCCTGGTGGAGCTGGCCGGAATAACAGGCGATGCTGCACAGATCGTCATTGGCGCCGGGATTAAC
GTGGCTATGAGGCGCGTGGAGGAAAGCGTGGTCAATCAGGGCTGGATCACACTGCAGGAAGCAGGGATTA
ACCTGGACAGGAATACTCTGGCCGCTATGCTGATCCGAGAGCTGCGGGCAGCCCTGGAACTGTTCGAGCA
GGAAGGCCTGGCTCCATATCTGTCACGGTGGGAGAAGCTGGATAACTTCATCAATAGACCCGTGAAGCTG
ATCATTGGGGACAAAGAGATTTTCGGGATTAGCCGGGGGATTGATAAACAGGGAGCCCTGCTGCTGGAAC
AGGACGGAGTTATCAAACCCTGGATGGGCGGAGAAATCAGTCTGCGGTCTGCCGAAAAGGGAGGCGGTGG
AAGCGGCGGAGGTTCCATGGTGAGCAAGGGCGAGGAGCTGTTCACCGGGGTGGTGCCCATCCTGGTCGAG
CTGGACGGCGACGTAAACGGCCACAAGTTCAGCGTGTCCGGCGAGGGCGAGGGCGATGCCACCTACGGCA
AGCTGACCCTGAAGTTCATCTGCACCACCGGCAAGCTGCCCGTGCCCTGGCCCACCCTCGTGACCACCTT
CGGCTACGGCCTGCAGTGCTTCGCCCGCTACCCCGACCACATGAAGCAGCACGACTTCTTCAAGTCCGCC
ATGCCCGAAGGCTACGTCCAGGAGCGCACCATCTTCTTCAAGGACGACGGCAACTACAAGACCCGCGCCG
AGGTGAAGTTCGAGGGCGACACCCTGGTGAACCGCATCGAGCTGAAGGGCATCGACTTCAAGGAGGACGG
CAACATCCTGGGGCACAAGCTGGAGTACAACTACAACAGCCACAACGTCTATATCATGGCCGACAAGCAG
AAGAACGGCATCAAGGTGAACTTCAAGATCCGCCACAACATCGAGGACGGCAGCGTGCAGCTCGCCGACC
ACTACCAGCAGAACACCCCCATCGGCGACGGCCCCGTGCTGCTGCCCGACAACCACTACCTGAGCTACCA
GTCCGCCCTGAGCAAAGACCCCAACGAGAAGCGCGATCACATGGTCCTGCTGGAGTTCGTGACCGCCGCC
GGGATCACTCTCGGCATGGACGAGCTGTACAAGGCTTCGGATCCAAAAAAGAAGAGAAAGGTATAGAAGG
GTGGGCGCGCCGACCCAGCTTTCTTGTACAAAGTGGTTGATAACAGCGCTTAGAGCTCGAATTTCCCCGA
TCGTTCAAACATTTGGCAATAAAGTTTCTTAAGATTGAATCCTGTTGCCGGTCTTGCGATGATTATCATA
TAATTTCTGTTGAATTACGTTAAGCATGTAATAATTAACATGTAATGCATGACGTTATTTATGAGATGGG
TTTTTATGATTAGAGTCCCGCAATTATACATTTAATACGCGATAGAAAACAAAATATAGCGCGCAAACTA
GGATAAATTATCGCGCGCGGTGTCATCTATGTTACTAGATCGGGAATTGGTTCCGGAACCAATTCGTAAT
CATGTCATAGCTGTTTCCTGTGTGAAATTGTTATCCGCTCACAATTCCACACAACATACGAGCCGGAAGC
ATAAAGTGTAAAGCCTGGGGTGCCTAATGAGTGAGCTAACTCACATTAGGCTGAATTAGGCGCGCCTATT
TCTATTAATTCCCGATCTAGTAACATAGATGACACCGCGCGCGATAATTTATCCTAGTTTGCGCGCTATA
TTTTGTTTTCTATCGCGTATTAAATGTATAATTGCGGGACTCTAATCATAAAAACCCATCTCATAAATAA
CGTCATGCATTACATGTTAATTATTACATGCTTAACGTAATTCAACAGAAATTATATGATAATCATCGCA
AGACCGGCAACAGGATTCAATCTTAAGAAACTTTATTGCCAAATGTTTGAACGATCGGGGAAATTCGAGC
TGGGGACGTCCCCAGCTCGGTACCCCCTCCTGGGCACGGTCGTACGCGATCCGCCGCGGTTCCACCTCAC
CATTGCGGGTATGCCAGTTGAGTTCGATGAGTTCCCGTACCAGCTCCAACTCGGGCGATGCCACGCGCAC
TCCGTTCAGATCTCGGTGACGGGCAGGACCGGACGGGGCGGTACCGGCAGGCTGAAGTCCAGCTGCCAGA
AACCCACGTCATGCCAGTTCCCGTGCTTGAAGCCGGCCGCCCGCAGCATGCCGCGGGGGGCATATCCGAG
CGCCTCGTGCATGCGCACGCTCGGGTCGTTGGGCAGCCCGATGACAGCGACCACGCTCTTGAAGCCCTGT
GCCTCCAGGGACTTCAGCAGGTGGGTGTAGAGCGTGGAGCCCAGTCCCGTCCGCTGGTGGCGGGGGGAGA
CGTACACGGTCGACTCGGCCGTCCAGTCGTAGGCGTTGCGTGCCTTCCAGGGGCCCGCGTAGGCGATGCC
GGCGACCTCGCCGTCCACCTCGGCGACGAGCCAGGGATAGCGCTCCCGCAGACGGACGAGGTCGTCCGTC
CACTCCTGCGGTTCCTGCGGCTCGGTACGGAAGTTGACCGTGCTTGTCTCGATGTAGTGGTTGACGATGG
TGCAGACCGCCGGCATGTCCGCCTCGGTGGCACGGCGGATGTCGGCCGGGCGTCGTTCTGGGCTCATATC
TTATTGCCCCCCGGGATCAGATCTGGATTGAGAGTGAATATGAGACTCTAATTGGATACCGAGGGGAATT
TATGGAACGTCAGTGGAGCATTTTTGACAAGAAATATTTGCTAGCTGATAGTGACCTTAGGCGACTTTTG
AACGCGCAATAATGGTTTCTGACGTATGTGCTTAGCTCATTAAACTCCAGAAACCCGCGGCTGAGTGGCT
CCTTCAACGTTGCGGTTCTGTCAGTTCCAAACGTAAAACGGCTTGTCCCGCGTCATCGGCGGGGGTCATA
ACGTGACTCCCTTAATTCTCCGCTCATGATCTTGATCCCCTGCGCCATCAGATCCTTGGCGGCAAGAAAG
CCATCCAGTTTACTTTGCAGGGCTTCCCAACCTTACCAGAGGGCGCCCCAGCTGGCAATTCCGGTTCGCT
TGCTGTCCATAAAACCGCCCAGTCTAGCTATCGCCATGTAAGCCCACTGCAAGCTACCTGCTTTCTCTTT
GCGCTTGCGTTTTCCCTTGTCCAGATAGCCCAGTAGCTGACATTCATCCGGGGTCAGCACCGTTTCTGCG
GACTGGCTTTCTACGTGTTCCGCTTCCTTTAGCAGCCCTTGCGCCCTGAGTGCTTGCGGCAGCGTGAAGC
TGATCCGTCGAGATTAATAGAAATAAATTCAGCCTAATTCGGCGTTAATTCAGTACATTAAAAACGTCCG
CAATGTGTTATTAAGTTGTCTAAGCGTCAATTTGTTTACACCACAATATATCCTGCCACCAGCCAGCCAA
CAGCTCCCCGACCGGCAGCTCGGCACAAAATCACCACTCGATACAGGCAGCCCATCAGTCCGGGACGGCG
TCAGCGGGAGAGCCGTTGTAAGGCGGCAGACTTTGCTCATGTTACCGATGCTATTCGGAAGAACGGCAAC
TAAGCTGCCGGGTTTGAAACACGGATGATCTCGCGGAGGGTAGCATGTTGATTGTAACGATGACAGAGCG
TTGCTGCCTGTGATCAATTCGGGCACGAACCCAGTGGACATAAGCCTGTTCGGTTCGTAAGCTGTAATGC
AAGTAGCGTATGCGCTCACGCAACTGGTCCAGAACCTTGACCGAACGCAGCGGTGGTAACGGCGCAGTGG
CGGTTTTCATGGCTTGTTATGACTGTTTTTTTGGGGTACAGTCTATGCCTCGGGCATCCAAGCAGCAAGC
GCGTTACGCCGTGGGTCGATGTTTGATGTTATGGAGCAGCAACGATGTTACGCAGCAGGGCAGTCGCCCT
AAAACAAAGTTAAACATCATGGGGGAAGCGGTGATCGCCGAAGTATCGACTCAACTATCAGAGGTAGTTG
GCGTCATCGAGCGCCATCTCGAACCGACGTTGCTGGCCGTACATTTGTACGGCTCCGCAGTGGATGGCGG
CCTGAAGCCACACAGTGATATTGATTTGCTGGTTACGGTGACCGTAAGGCTTGATGAAACAACGCGGCGA
GCTTTGATCAACGACCTTTTGGAAACTTCGGCTTCCCCTGGAGAGAGCGAGATTCTCCGCGCTGTAGAAG
TCACCATTGTTGTGCACGACGACATCATTCCGTGGCGTTATCCAGCTAAGCGCGAACTGCAATTTGGAGA
ATGGCAGCGCAATGACATTCTTGCAGGTATCTTCGAGCCAGCCACGATCGACATTGATCTGGCTATCTTG
CTGACAAAAGCAAGAGAACATAGCGTTGCCTTGGTAGGTCCAGCGGCGGAGGAACTCTTTGATCCGGTTC
CTGAACAGGATCTATTTGAGGCGCTAAATGAAACCTTAACGCTATGGAACTCGCCGCCCGACTGGGCTGG
CGATGAGCGAAATGTAGTGCTTACGTTGTCCCGCATTTGGTACAGCGCAGTAACCGGCAAAATCGCGCCG
AAGGATGTCGCTGCCGACTGGGCAATGGAGCGCCTGCCGGCCCAGTATCAGCCCGTCATACTTGAAGCTA
GACAGGCTTATCTTGGACAAGAAGAAGATCGCTTGGCCTCGCGCGCAGATCAGTTGGAAGAATTTGTCCA
CTACGTGAAAGGCGAGATCACCAAGGTAGTCGGCAAATAATGTCTAGCTAGAAATTCGTTCAAGCCGACG
CCGCTTCGCGGCGCGGCTTAACTCAAGCGTTAGATGCACTAAGCACATAATTGCTCACAGCCAAACTATC
AGGTCAAGTCTGCTTTTATTATTTTTAAGCGTGCATAATAAGCCCTACACAAATTGGGAGATATATCATG
CATGACCAAAATCCCTTAACGTGAGTTTTCGTTCCACTGAGCGTCAGACCCCGTAGAAAAGATCAAAGGA
TCTTCTTGAGATCCTTTTTTTCTGCGCGTAATCTGCTGCTTGCAAACAAAAAAACCACCGCTACCAGCGG
TGGTTTGTTTGCCGGATCAAGAGCTACCAACTCTTTTTCCGAAGGTAACTGGCTTCAGCAGAGCGCAGAT
ACCAAATACTGTCCTTCTAGTGTAGCCGTAGTTAGGCCACCACTTCAAGAACTCTGTAGCACCGCCTACA
TACCTCGCTCTGCTAATCCTGTTACCAGTGGCTGCTGCCAGTGGCGATAAGTCGTGTCTTACCGGGTTGG
ACTCAAGACGATAGTTACCGGATAAGGCGCAGCGGTCGGGCTGAACGGGGGGTTCGTGCACACAGCCCAG
CTTGGAGCGAACGACCTACACCGAACTGAGATACCTACAGCGTGAGCTATGAGAAAGCGCCACGCTTCCC
GAAGGGAGAAAGGCGGACAGGTATCCGGTAAGCGGCAGGGTCGGAACAGGAGAGCGCACGAGGGAGCTTC
CAGGGGGAAACGCCTGGTATCTTTATAGTCCTGTCGGGTTTCGCCACCTCTGACTTGAGCGTCGATTTTT
GTGATGCTCGTCAGGGGGGCGGAGCCTATGGAAAAACGCCAGCAACGCGGCCTTTTTACGGTTCCTGGCC
TTTTGCTGGCCTTTTGCTCACATGTTCTTTCCTGCGTTATCCCCTGATTCTGTGGATAACCGTATTACCG
CCTTTGAGTGAGCTGATACCGCTCGCCGCAGCCGAACGACCGAGCGCAGCGAGTCAGTGAGCGAGGAAGC
GGAAGAGCGCCTGATGCGGTATTTTCTCCTTACGCATCTGTGCGGTATTTCACACCGCATATGGTGCACT
CTCAGTACAATCTGCTCTGATGCCGCATAGTTAAGCCAGTATACACTCCGCTATCGCTACGTGACTGGGT
CATGGCTGCGCCCCGACACCCGCCAACACCCGCTGACGCGCCCTGACGGGCTTGTCTGCTCCCGGCATCC
GCTTACAGACAAGCTGTGACCGTCTCCGGGAGCTGCATGTGTCAGAGGTTTTCACCGTCATCACCGAAAC
GCGCGAGGCAGGGTGCCTTGATGTGGGCGCCGGCGGTCGAGTGGCGACGGCGCGGCTTGTCCGCGCCCTG
GTAGATTGCCTGGCCGTAGGCCAGCCATTTTTGAGCGGCCAGCGGCCGCGATAGGCCGACGCGAAGCGGC
GGGGCGTAGGGAGCGCAGCGACCGAAGGGTAGGCGCTTTTTGCAGCTCTTCGGCTGTGCGCTGGCCAGAC
AGTTATGCACAGGCCAGGCGGGTTTTAAGAGTTTTAATAAGTTTTAAAGAGTTTTAGGCGGAAAAATCGC
CTTTTTTCTCTTTTATATCAGTCACTTACATGTGTGACCGGTTCCCAATGTACGGCTTTGGGTTCCCAAT
GTACGGGTTCCGGTTCCCAATGTACGGCTTTGGGTTCCCAATGTACGTGCTATCCACAGGAAAGAGACCT
TTTCGACCTTTTTCCCCTGCTAGGGCAATTTGCCCTAGCATCTGCTCCGTACATTAGGAACCGGCGGATG
CTTCGCCCTCGATCAGGTTGCGGTAGCGCATGACTAGGATCGGGCCAGCCTGCCCCGCCTCCTCCTTCAA
ATCGTACTCCGGCAGGTCATTTGACCCGATCAGCTTGCGCACGGTGAAACAGAACTTCTTGAACTCTCCG
GCGCTGCCACTGCGTTCGTAGATCGTCTTGAACAACCATCTGGCTTCTGCCTTGCCTGCGGCGCGGCGTG
CCAGGCGGTAGAGAAAACGGCCGATGCCGGGATCGATCAAAAAGTAATCGGGGTGAACCGTCAGCACGTC
CGGGTTCTTGCCTTCTGTGATCTCGCGGTACATCCAATCAGCTAGCTCGATCTCGATGTACTCCGGCCGC
CCGGTTTCGCTCTTTACGATCTTGTAGCGGCTAATCAAGGCTTCACCCTCGGATACCGTCACCAGGCGGC
CGTTCTTGGCCTTCTTCGTACGCTGCATGGCAACGTGCGTGGTGTTTAACCGAATGCAGGTTTCTACCAG
GTCGTCTTTCTGCTTTCCGCCATCGGCTCGCCGGCAGAACTTGAGTACGTCCGCAACGTGTGGACGGAAC
ACGCGGCCGGGCTTGTCTCCCTTCCCTTCCCGGTATCGGTTCATGGATTCGGTTAGATGGGAAACCGCCA
TCAGTACCAGGTCGTAATCCCACACACTGGCCATGCCGGCCGGCCCTGCGGAAACCTCTACGTGCCCGTC
TGGAAGCTCGTAGCGGATCACCTCGCCAGCTCGTCGGTCACGCTTCGACAGACGGAAAACGGCCACGTCC
ATGATGCTGCGACTATCGCGGGTGCCCACGTCATAGAGCATCGGAACGAAAAAATCTGGTTGCTCGTCGC
CCTTGGGCGGCTTCCTAATCGACGGCGCACCGGCTGCCGGCGGTTGCCGGGATTCTTTGCGGATTCGATC
AGCGGCCGCTTGCCACGATTCACCGGGGCGTGCTTCTGCCTCGATGCGTTGCCGCTGGGCGGCCTGCGCG
GCCTTCAACTTCTCCACCAGGTCATCACCCAGCGCCGCGCCGATTTGTACCGGGCCGGATGGTTTGCGAC
CGCTCACGCCGATTCCTCGGGCTTGGGGGTTCCAGTGCCATTGCAGGGCCGGCAGACAACCCAGCCGCTT
ACGCCTGGCCAACCGCCCGTTCCTCCACACATGGGGCATTCCACGGCGTCGGTGCCTGGTTGTTCTTGAT
TTTCCATGCCGCCTCCTTTAGCCGCTAAAATTCATCTACTCATTTATTCATTTGCTCATTTACTCTGGTA
GCTGCGCGATGTATTCAGATAGCAGCTCGGTAATGGTCTTGCCTTGGCGTACCGCGTACATCTTCAGCTT
GGTGTGATCCTCCGCCGGCAACTGAAAGTTGACCCGCTTCATGGCTGGCGTGTCTGCCAGGCTGGCCAAC
GTTGCAGCCTTGCTGCTGCGTGCGCTCGGACGGCCGGCACTTAGCGTGTTTGTGCTTTTGCTCATTTTCT
CTTTACCTCATTAACTCAAATGAGTTTTGATTTAATTTCAGCGGCCAGCGCCTGGACCTCGCGGGCAGCG
TCGCCCTCGGGTTCTGATTCAAGAACGGTTGTGCCGGCGGCGGCAGTGCCTGGGTAGCTCACGCGCTGCG
TGATACGGGACTCAAGAATGGGCAGCTCGTACCCGGCCAGCGCCTCGGCAACCTCACCGCCGATGCGCGT
GCCTTTGATCGCCCGCGACACGACAAAGGCCGCTTGTAGCCTTCCATCCGTGACCTCAATGCGCTGCTTA
ACCAGCTCCACCAGGTCGGCGGTGGCCCATATGTCGTAAGGGCTTGGCTGCACCGGAATCAGCACGAAGT
CGGCTGCCTTGATCGCGGACACAGCCAAGTCCGCCGCCTGGGGCGCTCCGTCGATCACTACGAAGTCGCG
CCGGCCGATGGCCTTCACGTCGCGGTCAATCGTCGGGCGGTCGATGCCGACAACGGTTAGCGGTTGATCT
TCCCGCACGGCCGCCCAATCGCGGGCACTGCCCTGGGGATCGGAATCGACTAACAGAACATCGGCCCCGG
CGAGTTGCAGGGCGCGGGCTAGATGGGTTGCGATGGTCGTCTTGCCTGACCCGCCTTTCTGGTTAAGTAC
AGCGATAACCTTCATGCGTTCCCCTTGCGTATTTGTTTATTTACTCATCGCATCATATACGCAGCGACCG
CATGACGCAAGCTGTTTTACTCAAATACACATCACCTTTTTAGACGGCGGCGCTCGGTTTCTTCAGCGGC
CAAGCTGGCCGGCCAGGCCGCCAGCTTGGCATCAGACAAACCGGCCAGGATTTCATGCAGCCGCACGGTT
GAGACGTGCGCGGGCGGCTCGAACACGTACCCGGCCGCGATCATCTCCGCCTCGATCTCTTCGGTAATGA
AAAACGGTTCGTCCTGGCCGTCCTGGTGCGGTTTCATGCTTGTTCCTCTTGGCGTTCATTCTCGGCGGCC
GCCAGGGCGTCGGCCTCGGTCAATGCGTCCTCACGGAAGGCACCGCGCCGCCTGGCCTCGGTGGGCGTCA
CTTCCTCGCTGCGCTCAAGTGCGCGGTACAGGGTCGAGCGATGCACGCCAAGCAGTGCAGCCGCCTCTTT
CACGGTGCGGCCTTCCTGGTCGATCAGCTCGCGGGCGTGCGCGATCTGTGCCGGGGTGAGGGTAGGGCGG
GGGCCAAACTTCACGCCTCGGGCCTTGGCGGCCTCGCGCCCGCTCCGGGTGCGGTCGATGATTAGGGAAC
GCTCGAACTCGGCAATGCCGGCGAACACGGTCAACACCATGCGGCCGGCCGGCGTGGTGGTGTCGGCCCA
CGGCTCTGCCAGGCTACGCAGGCCCGCGCCGGCCTCCTGGATGCGCTCGGCAATGTCCAGTAGGTCGCGG
GTGCTGCGGGCCAGGCGGTCTAGCCTGGTCACTGTCACAACGTCGCCAGGGCGTAGGTGGTCAAGCATCC
TGGCCAGCTCCGGGCGGTCGCGCCTGGTGCCGGTGATCTTCTCGGAAAACAGCTTGGTGCAGCCGGCCGC
GTGCAGTTCGGCCCGTTGGTTGGTCAAGTCCTGGTCGTCGGTGCTGACGCGGGCATAGCCCAGCAGGCCA
GCGGCGGCGCTCTTGTTCATGGCGTAATGTCTCCGGTTCTAGTCGCAAGTATTCTACTTTATGCGACTAA
AACACGCGACAAGAAAACGCCAGGAAAAGGGCAGGGCGGCAGCCTGTCGCGTAACTTAGGACTTGTGCGA
CATGTCGTTTTCAGAAGACGGCTGCACTGAACGTCAGAAGCCGACTGCACTATAGCAGCGGAGGGGTTGG
ATCAAAGTACTTTGATCCCGAGGGGAACCCTGTGGTTGGCATGCACATACAAATGGACGAACGGATAAAC
CTTTTCACGCCCTTTTAAATATCCGATTATTCTAATAAACGCTCTTTTCTCTTAGGTTTACCCGCCAATA
TATCCTGTCA
Features (pLannotate 1.2.2; 28 found; start..end, strand, type, name):
     66..220     -  CDS            lacZα (fragment): LacZα fragment of β-galactosidase; lacZ fragment
    244..264     +  protein_bind   attB4: mutant version of attB; core recombination site for the Gateway® BP reaction BP Clonase™
   2284..2304    +  protein_bind   attB1: mutant version of attB; core recombination site for the Gateway® BP reaction BP Clonase™
   2369..3139    +  CDS            miniTurbo: N-terminally truncated mutant of the E. coli biotin ligase BioID engineered for improved catalytic efficiency (Branon et al., 2018)
   3167..3883    +  CDS            EYFP: EYFP is a basic (constitutively fluorescent) green/yellow fluorescent protein published in 1996, derived from Aequorea victoria. It is reported to be a very rapidly-maturing weak dimer with high acid sensitivity.
   3893..3913    +  CDS            SV40 NLS: nuclear localization signal of SV40 (simian virus 40) large T antigen
   3933..3957    -  protein_bind   attB2: mutant version of attB; recombination site for the Gateway® BP reaction BP Clonase™
   3989..4241    +  terminator     NOS terminator: nopaline synthase terminator and poly(A) signal
   4296..4318    -  protein_bind   lac operator (fragment): The lac repressor binds to the lac operator to inhibit transcription in E. coli. This inhibition can be relieved by adding lactose or isopropyl-β-D-thiogalactopyranoside (IPTG). lac repressor encoded by lacI
   4322..4352    -  promoter       lac promoter: promoter for the E. coli lac operon
   4367..4388    -  protein_bind   CAP binding site: CAP binding activates transcription in the presence of cAMP. E. coli catabolite activator protein
   4424..4676    -  terminator     NOS terminator: nopaline synthase terminator and poly(A) signal
   4708..4821    -  CDS            bah (fragment): BAH_STRHY - Protein inferred from homology: Swiss-Prot protein existence level 3. This protein removes the N-acetyl group from bialaphos as one of the final steps of the bialaphos biosynthetic pathway. From Streptomyces hygroscopicus.
   4836..5387    -  CDS            BlpR: phosphinothricin acetyltransferase; Streptomyces hygroscopicus bar; confers resistance to bialophos or phosphinothricin
   5439..5618    -  promoter       NOS promoter: nopaline synthase promoter
   5698..6027    -  CDS            tnpA (fragment): TN5P_ECOLX - Also known as tnp. Experimental evidence at protein level: Swiss-Prot protein existence level 1. Mediates transposition of transposon Tn5 by a 'cut and paste' mechanism. First, the monomeric transposase binds the 19 bp inverted DNA repeats flanking the transposon. Then, dimerization of the DNA- bound transposase creates a synaptic DNA complex. After nicking of the first DNA strand, excision of the transposon proceeds through a series of intermediates. The transposase then mediates the insertion of the transposon at a new site by strand transfer. The activity of the wild- type tran
   6124..6148    -  misc_feature   LB T-DNA repeat: left border repeat from nopaline C58 T-DNA
   6407..6430    +  promoter       Pc promoter (fragment): intI1 (promoter lies within the coding sequence); class 1 integron promoter
   6606..6662    +  CDS            GmR (fragment): gentamycin acetyltransferase; aacC1; confers resistance to gentamycin
   6673..7460    +  CDS            SmR (fragment): aminoglycoside adenylyltransferase (Murphy, 1985); aadA; confers resistance to spectinomycin and streptomycin
   7706..8294    +  rep_origin     ori: high-copy-number ColE1/pMB1/pBR322/pUC origin of replication
   8480..8620    -  misc_feature   bom: basis of mobility region from pBR322
   8722..8761    -  CDS            rop (fragment): Rop protein, which maintains plasmids at low copy number; rop
   8964..9158    -  rep_origin     pVS1 oriV: origin of replication for the Pseudomonas plasmid pVS1 (Heeb et al., 2000)
   9224..10297   -  CDS            pVS1 RepA: replication protein from the Pseudomonas plasmid pVS1 (Heeb et al., 2000)
  10726..11355   -  CDS            pVS1 StaA: stability protein from the Pseudomonas plasmid pVS1 (Heeb et al., 2000)
  11915..12316   -  CDS            Y4CG_SINFN (fragment): Protein inferred from homology: Swiss-Prot protein existence level 3. From Sinorhizobium fredii (strain NBRC 101917 / NGR234).
  12656..12680   -  misc_feature   RB T-DNA repeat: right border repeat from nopaline C58 T-DNA
