[The description below was written by a language model from this plasmid's Addgene catalogue record and pLannotate feature annotations shown in this document.]
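Description:
R4pGWB601_UBQ10p-miniTurbo-YFP-NLS is a 12.7 kb plant binary vector built on the R4pGWB601 Gateway backbone for Agrobacterium-mediated T-DNA delivery. It carries a ColE1/pBR322-type origin with a bom mobilisation site for propagation in E. coli. The pVS1 oriV, RepA and StaA functions support replication and stable maintenance in Agrobacterium. Bacterial selection is by spectinomycin through the aadA (SmR) gene. Between the nopaline-type right and left border repeats lie the expression cassette and a plant selection cassette. The latter consists of the NOS promoter, the bar phosphinothricin acetyltransferase gene and a NOS terminator, and it confers Basta resistance on transformants.

The payload was assembled by Gateway recombination. The region between attB4 and attB1 is not annotated in the feature table, but according to the catalogue record it holds the Arabidopsis UBQ10 promoter, which gives strong, broad expression. The coding fusion sits between attB1 and attB2 and is followed by a NOS terminator. It encodes miniTurbo, an N-terminally truncated, multiply mutated E. coli BirA biotin ligase (human codon-optimised) engineered for fast promiscuous biotinylation. The record lists an N-terminal V5 epitope, although this is not annotated in the feature table. A GS linker joins miniTurbo to EYFP, and an SV40 nuclear localisation signal sits at the C terminus.

The resulting protein accumulates in the nucleus, can be followed by fluorescence or V5 detection, and biotinylates nearby proteins when biotin is available. The construct is intended for proximity labelling in plants. Uses supported by the associated work include profiling nuclear proteomes and serving as a compartment-matched, non-specific control for bait–miniTurbo fusions.
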