Addgene plasmid #127370: R4pGWB601_UBQ10p-miniTurbo-YFP-NLS
Purpose: Binary vector for expressing nuclear miniTurbo-YFP under the UBQ10 promoter in plants
Depositing lab: Dominique Bergmann. Depositing organization: Stanford University. Publication: Proximity labeling of protein complexes and cell type-specific organellar proteomes in Arabidopsis enabled by TurboID. Mair A, Xu SL, Branon TC, Ting AY, Bergmann DC. Elife. 2019 Sep 19;8. pii: 47864. doi: 10.7554/eLife.47864. PubMed 31535972.
Backbone
  Vector backbone: R4pGWB601
  Backbone manufacturer: http://shimane-u.org/nakagawa/gbv.htm
  Total vector size (bp): 12680
  Vector type: Plant Expression
  Selectable markers: Basta
Growth in bacteria
  Bacterial resistance: Spectinomycin, 50 μg/mL
  Growth temperature: 37°C
  Growth strain: DH5alpha
  Copy number: Unknown
Gene/Insert
  Gene/Insert name: miniTurbo (BirA mutant)
  Species: BirA from E. coli, codon optimized for human and mutated
  Insert size (bp): 771
  Mutation: aa1-63 deleted; Q65P, I87V, R118S, E140K, Q141R, S150G, L151P, V160A, T192A, K194I, M209V, I305V
  Promoter: Arabidopsis UBQ10 promoter
  Tag / fusion protein: V5 (N terminal on insert); GS linker (C terminal on insert); YFP (C terminal on insert); NLS (C terminal on insert)
  Cloning method: Gateway Cloning
  Sequencing primers: 5′ M13 fw; 3′ M13 rv
Resource information
  A portion of this plasmid was derived from a plasmid made by: miniTurbo was obtained from Alice Ting's lab at Stanford University (cloned from V5-miniTurbo-NES_pCDNA3, Addgene catalog #107170).
Terms and licenses: Academic/Nonprofit Terms; Industry Terms: Not Available to Industry
How to cite: R4pGWB601_UBQ10p-miniTurbo-YFP-NLS was a gift from Dominique Bergmann (Addgene plasmid # 127370 ; http://n2t.net/addgene:127370 ; RRID:Addgene_127370)
